Addgene plasmid #171838: pCAG-mcherry-WIPI2dH85E-cs-TEV-STREP
Purpose: Mammalian expression of human WIPI2d H85E with N-terminal mCherry and C-terminal Strep
Depositing lab: James Hurley. Depositing organization: University of California, Berkeley. Publication: Structural basis for membrane recruitment of ATG16L1 by WIPI2 in autophagy. Strong LM, Chang C, Riley JF, Boecker CA, Flower TG, Buffalo CZ, Ren X, Stavoe AK, Holzbaur EL, Hurley JH. Elife. 2021 Sep 10;10. pii: 70372. doi: 10.7554/eLife.70372. PubMed 34505572.
Backbone
  Vector backbone: pCAG
  Vector type: Mammalian Expression
Growth in bacteria
  Bacterial resistance: Ampicillin, 100 μg/mL
  Growth temperature: 37°C
  Growth strain: DH5alpha
  Copy number: High Copy
Gene/Insert
  Gene/Insert name: WIPI2d
  Species: H. sapiens (human)
  Mutation: H85E
  Entrez Gene: WIPI2 (a.k.a. ATG18B, Atg21, CGI-50, IDDSSA, WIPI-2)
  Tag / fusion protein: mCherry (N terminal on insert); Strep (C terminal on insert)
  Cloning method: Restriction Enzyme; 5′ cloning site Unknown (unknown if destroyed); 3′ cloning site Unknown (unknown if destroyed)
Terms and licenses: Academic/Nonprofit Terms; Industry Terms: Not Available to Industry
How to cite: pCAG-mcherry-WIPI2dH85E-cs-TEV-STREP was a gift from James Hurley (Addgene plasmid # 171838 ; http://n2t.net/addgene:171838 ; RRID:Addgene_171838)
