[The description below was written by a language model from this plasmid's Addgene catalogue record and pLannotate feature annotations shown in this document.]
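Description:
pCAG-mcherry-WIPI2dH85E-cs-TEV-STREP is a 7.0 kb mammalian expression plasmid built on the pCAG backbone. It is used to produce a fluorescently labelled, affinity-tagged point mutant of the human autophagy protein WIPI2, isoform d. In bacteria it is maintained through a high-copy ColE1/pUC-type origin and selected with ampicillin via the β-lactamase (AmpR) gene. An SV40 origin is also annotated, which can support episomal replication in cells expressing large T antigen. No mammalian selection marker is recorded.

Expression is driven by the CAG arrangement. The feature table shows the CMV immediate-early enhancer followed by the chimeric chicken β-actin/rabbit β-globin intron, although the β-actin core promoter between them is not annotated separately. Transcripts terminate at a rabbit β-globin polyadenylation signal. The short "HBB" hits flanking the cassette are probably residual β-globin exon sequence from the backbone rather than coding payload.

The open reading frame begins with mCherry, joined through a short linker derived from a multiple cloning site to WIPI2d carrying the H85E substitution. The annotation tool matched this insert to the rat orthologue, but the catalogue entry gives the species as human. Downstream lie a TEV protease recognition site and Strep-tag sequences, detected as Twin-Strep and Strep-Tag II fragments. These allow capture on Strep-Tactin resin and optional proteolytic removal of the tag.

WIPI2 is a PtdIns3P-binding factor that acts early in autophagosome formation. The associated study addresses how WIPI2 recruits ATG16L1 to membranes, so the mutant was presumably made to probe that mechanism, though the record does not state the specific effect of H85E. The design suits both purification of the protein from mammalian cells and imaging of the red fusion protein.
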