Features (pLannotate 1.2.2; 22 found; start..end, strand, type, name):
     63..119     +  CDS            HBB (fragment): HBB_LEPEU - Experimental evidence at protein level: Swiss-Prot protein existence level 1. Involved in oxygen transport from the lung to the various peripheral tissues. From Lepus europaeus (European hare).
    145..852     +  CDS            mCherry: mCherry is a basic (constitutively fluorescent) red fluorescent protein published in 2004, derived from Discosoma sp.. It is reported to be a very rapidly-maturing monomer with low acid sensitivity.
    853..887     +  misc_feature   MCS (fragment): multiple cloning site
    889..2163    +  CDS            Wipi2: WIPI2_RAT - Experimental evidence at protein level: Swiss-Prot protein existence level 1. Component of the autophagy machinery that controls the major intracellular degradation process by which cytoplasmic materials are packaged into autophagosomes and delivered to lysosomes for degradation. Involved in an early step of the formation of preautophagosomal structures. Binds and is activated by phosphatidylinositol 3-phosphate (PtdIns3P) forming on membranes of the endoplasmic reticulum upon activation of the upstream ULK1 and PI3 kinases. Mediates ER-isolation membranes contacts by interacting w
   2170..2189    +  CDS            TEV site (fragment): tobacco etch virus (TEV) protease recognition and cleavage site
   2212..2229    +  CDS            Twin-Strep-tag (fragment): two Strep-Tag®II moieties connected by a linker for enhanced binding to Strep-Tactin®, an engineered form of streptavidin (Schmidt et al., 2013)
   2266..2288    +  CDS            Strep-Tag II (fragment): peptide that binds Strep-Tactin®, an engineered form of streptavidin
   2324..2401    +  CDS            HBB (fragment): HBB_PONPY - Experimental evidence at transcript level: Swiss-Prot protein existence level 2. Involved in oxygen transport from the lung to the various peripheral tissues. From Pongo pygmaeus (Bornean orangutan).
   2472..2527    +  polyA_signal   β-globin poly(A) signal: rabbit β-globin polyadenylation signal (Gil and Proudfoot, 1987)
   2912..2928    -  protein_bind   lac operator: The lac repressor binds to the lac operator to inhibit transcription in E. coli. This inhibition can be relieved by adding lactose or isopropyl-β-D-thiogalactopyranoside (IPTG). lac repressor encoded by lacI
   2936..2966    -  promoter       lac promoter: promoter for the E. coli lac operon
   2981..3002    -  protein_bind   CAP binding site: CAP binding activates transcription in the presence of cAMP. E. coli catabolite activator protein
   3015..3054    -  CDS            lacI (fragment): lac repressor; lacI; The lac repressor binds to the lac operator to inhibit transcription in E. coli. This inhibition can be relieved by adding lactose or isopropyl-β-D-thiogalactopyranoside (IPTG).
   3061..3083    +  promoter       SV40 promoter (fragment): SV40 enhancer and early promoter
   3107..3242    +  rep_origin     SV40 ori: SV40 origin of replication
   3262..3396    +  polyA_signal   SV40 poly(A) signal: SV40 polyadenylation signal
   3398..3452    -  CDS            lacI (fragment): lac repressor; lacI; The lac repressor binds to the lac operator to inhibit transcription in E. coli. This inhibition can be relieved by adding lactose or isopropyl-β-D-thiogalactopyranoside (IPTG).
   3635..4223    -  rep_origin     ori: high-copy-number ColE1/pMB1/pBR322/pUC origin of replication
   4394..5254    -  CDS            AmpR: β-lactamase; bla; confers resistance to ampicillin, carbenicillin, and related antibiotics
   5255..5359    -  promoter       AmpR promoter: bla
   5390..5769    +  enhancer       CMV enhancer: human cytomegalovirus immediate early enhancer
   6049..65      +  intron         chimeric intron (across the origin): chimera between introns from chicken β-actin and rabbit β-globin
>Addgene plasmid #171838 | pCAG-mcherry-WIPI2dH85E-cs-TEV-STREP | addgene full sequence | sequence record 340787 | Addgene NGS Result
GGCGTGTGACCGGCGGCTCTAGAGCCTCTGCTAACCATGTTCATGCCTTCTTCTTTTTCCTACAGCTCCT
GGGCAACGTGCTGGTTATTGTGCTGTCTCATCATTTTGGCAAAGAATTCCTCGATCGACGGTATCGATGC
CACCATGGTGAGCAAGGGCGAGGAGGATAACATGGCCATCATCAAGGAGTTCATGCGCTTCAAGGTGCAC
ATGGAGGGCTCCGTGAACGGCCACGAGTTCGAGATCGAGGGCGAGGGCGAGGGCCGCCCCTACGAGGGCA
CCCAGACCGCCAAGCTGAAGGTGACCAAGGGTGGCCCCCTGCCCTTCGCCTGGGACATCCTGTCCCCTCA
GTTCATGTACGGCTCCAAGGCCTACGTGAAGCACCCCGCCGACATCCCCGACTACTTGAAGCTGTCCTTC
CCCGAGGGCTTCAAGTGGGAGCGCGTGATGAACTTCGAGGACGGCGGCGTGGTGACCGTGACCCAGGACT
CCTCCCTGCAGGACGGCGAGTTCATCTACAAGGTGAAGCTGCGCGGCACCAACTTCCCCTCCGACGGCCC
CGTAATGCAGAAGAAGACCATGGGCTGGGAGGCCTCCTCCGAGCGGATGTACCCCGAGGACGGCGCCCTG
AAGGGCGAGATCAAGCAGAGGCTGAAGCTGAAGGACGGCGGCCACTACGACGCTGAGGTCAAGACCACCT
ACAAGGCCAAGAAGCCCGTGCAGCTGCCCGGCGCCTACAACGTCAACATCAAGTTGGACATCACCTCCCA
CAACGAGGACTACACCATCGTGGAACAGTACGAACGCGCCGAGGGCCGCCACTCCACCGGCGGCATGGAC
GAGCTGTACAAGTCCGGACTCAGATCTCGAGCTCAAGCTTCGAATTCGATGAACCTGGCGAGCCAGAGCG
GGGAGGCCGGCGCCGGCCAGCTGCTCTTCGCCAACTTCAACCAGGACAACACGTCCCTAGCTGTTGGTAG
TAAGTCCGGTTATAAATTTTTCTCCCTTTCTTCTGTGGATAAGCTGGAACAGATCTATGAATGCACCGAT
ACGGAAGATGTGTGCATTGTAGAGAGATTGTTCTCCAGCAGCCTAGTGGCCATCGTGAGCCTTAAAGCAC
CAAGGAAGCTAAAGGTTTGCGAATTTAAGAAGGGAACTGAGATCTGCAACTACAGCTACTCCAACACGAT
TCTGGCTGTGAAGCTCAACAGGCAGAGGCTGATAGTATGCCTGGAGGAGTCCCTGTACATCCACAACATT
CGGGACATGAAGGTGCTGCATACGATCAGGGAGACGCCTCCAAACCCTGCAGGCCTGTGTGCGCTGTCAA
TCAACAACGACAACTGCTACTTGGCGTACCCAGGGAGCGCGACCATCGGAGAGGTGCAGGTCTTCGATAC
CATTAATTTGAGAGCTGCAAACATGATTCCGGCTCACGACAGTCCTTTAGCGGCACTGGCCTTTGACGCA
AGTGGAACTAAACTTGCCACGGCTTCGGAGAAGGGGACCGTGATTAGGGTATTTTCCATTCCAGAAGGAC
AAAAACTCTTTGAGTTTCGGAGAGGAGTAAAGAGGTGCGTGAGCATCTGCTCCCTGGCCTTCAGCATGGA
CGGCATGTTCCTCTCCGCCTCCAGCAACACTGAGACCGTGCACATCTTCAAACTCGAGACTGTGAAAGAA
AAACCCCCAGAGGAGCCCACCACCTGGACCGGGTACTTCGGGAAAGTGCTCATGGCCTCCACCAGCTACC
TGCCTTCCCAAGTGACAGAAATGTTCAACCAGGGCAGAGCCTTCGCCACGGTCCGCCTGCCATTCTGCGG
CCACAAAAACATCTGCTCGCTAGCCACAATTCAGAAGATCCCGCGGTTGTTGGTGGGTGCCGCCGACGGG
TACCTGTACATGTACAACCTGGACCCCCAGGAGGGCGGCGAGTGTGCCCTGATGAAGCAGCACCGGCTGG
ACGGCAGTCTGGAAACGACCAATGAGATCTTGGACTCTGCCTCTCACGACTGCCCCTTAGTCACTCAGAC
ATACGGCGCAGCTGCAGGAAAAGCCTACACAGACGACCTGGGTGCTGTGGGTGGCGCCTGCCTGGAGGAC
GAGGCCAGCGCCCTGCGCCTGGATGAGGACAGCGAGCACCCGCCCATGATTCTTCGGACTGACGGATCGG
AAAACCTGTATTTTCAGGGTGGTACCATGGCGGCCTGGTCACACCCGCAGTTCGAGAAAGGTGGAGGTGC
CCGAGGTGGATCGGGAGGTGGATCGTGGAGCCACCCGCAGTTCGAAAAATGACCCGGGTGATATCTTAAT
TAATTAACTCGAGGAATTCACTCCTCAGGTGCAGGCTGCCTATCAGAAGGTGGTGGCTGGTGTGGCCAAT
GCCCTGGCTCACAAATACCACTGAGATCTTTTTCCCTCTGCCAAAAATTATGGGGACATCATGAAGCCCC
TTGAGCATCTGACTTCTGGCTAATAAAGGAAATTTATTTTCATTGCAATAGTGTGTTGGAATTTTTTGTG
TCTCTCACTCGGAAGGACATATGGGAGGGCAAATCATTTAAAACATCAGAATGAGTATTTGGTTTAGAGT
TTGGCAACATATGCCCATATGCTGGCTGCCATGAACAAAGGTTGGCTATAAAGAGGTCATCAGTATATGA
AACAGCCCCCTGCTGTCCATTCCTTATTCCATAGAAAAGCCTTGACTTGAGGTTAGATTTTTTTTATATT
TTGTTTTGTGTTATTTTTTTCTTTAACATCCCTAAAATTTTCCTTACATGTTTTACTAGCCAGATTTTTC
CTCCTCTCCTGACTACTCCCAGTCATAGCTGTCCCTCTTCTCTTATGGAGATCCCTCGACCTGCAGCCCA
AGCTTGGCGTAATCATGGTCATAGCTGTTTCCTGTGTGAAATTGTTATCCGCTCACAATTCCACACAACA
TACGAGCCGGAAGCATAAAGTGTAAAGCCTGGGGTGCCTAATGAGTGAGCTAACTCACATTAATTGCGTT
GCGCTCACTGCCCGCTTTCCAGTCGGGAAACCTGTCGTGCCAGCGGATCCGCATCTCAATTAGTCAGCAA
CCATAGTCCCGCCCCTAACTCCGCCCATCCCGCCCCTAACTCCGCCCAGTTCCGCCCATTCTCCGCCCCA
TGGCTGACTAATTTTTTTTATTTATGCAGAGGCCGAGGCCGCCTCGGCCTCTGAGCTATTCCAGAAGTAG
TGAGGAGGCTTTTTTGGAGGCCTAGGCTTTTGCAAAAAGCTAACTTGTTTATTGCAGCTTATAATGGTTA
CAAATAAAGCAATAGCATCACAAATTTCACAAATAAAGCATTTTTTTCACTGCATTCTAGTTGTGGTTTG
TCCAAACTCATCAATGTATCTTATCATGTCTGGATCCGCTGCATTAATGAATCGGCCAACGCGCGGGGAG
AGGCGGTTTGCGTATTGGGCGCTCTTCCGCTTCCTCGCTCACTGACTCGCTGCGCTCGGTCGTTCGGCTG
CGGCGAGCGGTATCAGCTCACTCAAAGGCGGTAATACGGTTATCCACAGAATCAGGGGATAACGCAGGAA
AGAACATGTGAGCAAAAGGCCAGCAAAAGGCCAGGAACCGTAAAAAGGCCGCGTTGCTGGCGTTTTTCCA
TAGGCTCCGCCCCCCTGACGAGCATCACAAAAATCGACGCTCAAGTCAGAGGTGGCGAAACCCGACAGGA
CTATAAAGATACCAGGCGTTTCCCCCTGGAAGCTCCCTCGTGCGCTCTCCTGTTCCGACCCTGCCGCTTA
CCGGATACCTGTCCGCCTTTCTCCCTTCGGGAAGCGTGGCGCTTTCTCATAGCTCACGCTGTAGGTATCT
CAGTTCGGTGTAGGTCGTTCGCTCCAAGCTGGGCTGTGTGCACGAACCCCCCGTTCAGCCCGACCGCTGC
GCCTTATCCGGTAACTATCGTCTTGAGTCCAACCCGGTAAGACACGACTTATCGCCACTGGCAGCAGCCA
CTGGTAACAGGATTAGCAGAGCGAGGTATGTAGGCGGTGCTACAGAGTTCTTGAAGTGGTGGCCTAACTA
CGGCTACACTAGAAGAACAGTATTTGGTATCTGCGCTCTGCTGAAGCCAGTTACCTTCGGAAAAAGAGTT
GGTAGCTCTTGATCCGGCAAACAAACCACCGCTGGTAGCGGTGGTTTTTTTGTTTGCAAGCAGCAGATTA
CGCGCAGAAAAAAAGGATCTCAAGAAGATCCTTTGATCTTTTCTACGGGGTCTGACGCTCAGTGGAACGA
AAACTCACGTTAAGGGATTTTGGTCATGAGATTATCAAAAAGGATCTTCACCTAGATCCTTTTAAATTAA
AAATGAAGTTTTAAATCAATCTAAAGTATATATGAGTAAACTTGGTCTGACAGTTACCAATGCTTAATCA
GTGAGGCACCTATCTCAGCGATCTGTCTATTTCGTTCATCCATAGTTGCCTGACTCCCCGTCGTGTAGAT
AACTACGATACGGGAGGGCTTACCATCTGGCCCCAGTGCTGCAATGATACCGCGAGACCCACGCTCACCG
GCTCCAGATTTATCAGCAATAAACCAGCCAGCCGGAAGGGCCGAGCGCAGAAGTGGTCCTGCAACTTTAT
CCGCCTCCATCCAGTCTATTAATTGTTGCCGGGAAGCTAGAGTAAGTAGTTCGCCAGTTAATAGTTTGCG
CAACGTTGTTGCCATTGCTACAGGCATCGTGGTGTCACGCTCGTCGTTTGGTATGGCTTCATTCAGCTCC
GGTTCCCAACGATCAAGGCGAGTTACATGATCCCCCATGTTGTGCAAAAAAGCGGTTAGCTCCTTCGGTC
CTCCGATCGTTGTCAGAAGTAAGTTGGCCGCAGTGTTATCACTCATGGTTATGGCAGCACTGCATAATTC
TCTTACTGTCATGCCATCCGTAAGATGCTTTTCTGTGACTGGTGAGTACTCAACCAAGTCATTCTGAGAA
TAGTGTATGCGGCGACCGAGTTGCTCTTGCCCGGCGTCAATACGGGATAATACCGCGCCACATAGCAGAA
CTTTAAAAGTGCTCATCATTGGAAAACGTTCTTCGGGGCGAAAACTCTCAAGGATCTTACCGCTGTTGAG
ATCCAGTTCGATGTAACCCACTCGTGCACCCAACTGATCTTCAGCATCTTTTACTTTCACCAGCGTTTCT
GGGTGAGCAAAAACAGGAAGGCAAAATGCCGCAAAAAAGGGAATAAGGGCGACACGGAAATGTTGAATAC
TCATACTCTTCCTTTTTCAATATTATTGAAGCATTTATCAGGGTTATTGTCTCATGAGCGGATACATATT
TGAATGTATTTAGAAAAATAAACAAATAGGGGTTCCGCGCACATTTCCCCGAAAAGTGCCACCTGGGTCG
ACATTGATTATTGACTAGTTATTAATAGTAATCAATTACGGGGTCATTAGTTCATAGCCCATATATGGAG
TTCCGCGTTACATAACTTACGGTAAATGGCCCGCCTGGCTGACCGCCCAACGACCCCCGCCCATTGACGT
CAATAATGACGTATGTTCCCATAGTAACGCCAATAGGGACTTTCCATTGACGTCAATGGGTGGAGTATTT
ACGGTAAACTGCCCACTTGGCAGTACATCAAGTGTATCATATGCCAAGTACGCCCCCTATTGACGTCAAT
GACGGTAAATGGCCCGCCTGGCATTATGCCCAGTACATGACCTTATGGGACTTTCCTACTTGGCAGTACA
TCTACGTATTAGTCATCGCTATTACCATGGTCGAGGTGAGCCCCACGTTCTGCTTCACTCTCCCCATCTC
CCCCCCCTCCCCACCCCCAATTTTGTATTTATTTATTTTTTAATTATTTTGTGCAGCGATGGGGGCGGGG
GGGGGGGGGGGGSGCGCGCCRGGSGGGGSGGGGSGGGGSGRGGGGSGGGGSGGGGSGRGGSGGRGRGGKG
SGGCGGCAGCCAATCAGAGCGGCGCGCTCCGAAAGTTTCCTTTTATGGCGAGGCGGCGGCGGCGGCGGCC
CTATAAAAAGCGAAGCGCGCGGCGGGCGGGAGTCGCTGCGCGCTGCCTTCGCCCCGTGCCCCGCTCCGCC
GCCGCCTCGCGCCGCCCGCCCCGGCTCTGACTGACCGCGTTACTCCCACAGGTGAGCGGGCGGGACGGCC
CTTCTCCTCCGGGCTGTAATTAGCGCTTGGTTTAATGACGGCTTGTTTCTTTTCTGTGGCTGCGTGAAAG
CCTTGAGGGGCTCCGGGAGGGCCCTTTGTGCGGGGGGAGCGGCTCGGGGGGTGCGTGCGTGTGTGTGTGC
GTGGGGAGCGCCGCGTGCGGCTCCGCGCTGCCCGGCGGCTGTGAGCGCTGCGGGCGCGGCGCGGGGCTTT
GTGCGCTCCGCAGTGTGCGCGAGGGGAGCGCGGCCGGGGGCGGTGCCCCGCGGTGCGGGGGGGGCTGCGA
GGGGAACAAAGGCTGCGTGCGGGGTGTGTGCGTGGGGGGGTGAGCAGGGGGTGTGGGCGCGTCGGTCGGG
CTGCAACCCCCCCTGCACCCCCCTCCCCGAGTTGCTGAGCACGGCCCGGCTTCGGGTGCGGGGCTCCGTA
CGGGGCGTGGCGCGGGGCTCGCCGTGCCGGGCGGGGGGTGGCGGCAGGTGGGGGTGCCGGGCGGGGCGGG
GCCGCCTCGGGCCGGGGRGGGCTCGGGGGAGGGGCGCGGCGGCCCCCGGAGCGCCGGCGGCTGTCGAGGC
GCGGCGAGCCGCAGCCATTGCCTTTTATGGTAATCGTGCGAGAGGGCGCAGGGACTTCCTTTGTCCCAAA
TCTGTGCGGAGCCGAAATCTGGGAGGCGCCGCCGCACCCCCTCTAGCGGGCGCGGGGCGAAGCGGTGCGG
CGCCGGCAGGAAGGAAATGGGCGGGGAGGGCCTTCGTGCGTCGCCGCGCCGCCGTCCCCTTCTCCCTCTC
CAGCCTCGGGGCTGTCCGCGGGGGGACGGCTGCCTTCGGGGGGGACGGGGCAGGGCGGGGTTCGGCTTCT
